Addgene plasmid #141890: TFORF1931
Purpose: Lentiviral vector for overexpressing transcription factor ORFs with unique 24-bp barcodes. Barcodes facilitate identification of transcription factors in pooled screens.
Depositing lab: Feng Zhang. Depositing organization: Broad Institute. Publication: A transcription factor atlas of directed differentiation. Joung J, Ma S, Tay T, Geiger-Schuller KR, Kirchgatterer PC, Verdine VK, Guo B, Arias-Garcia MA, Allen WE, Singh A, Kuksenko O, Abudayyeh OO, Gootenberg JS, Fu Z, Macrae RK, Buenrostro JD, Regev A, Zhang F. Cell. 2023 Jan 5;186(1):209-229.e26. doi: 10.1016/j.cell.2022.11.026. PubMed 36608654.
Backbone
  Vector backbone: pLX_TRC317
  Backbone manufacturer: Broad Institute Genetic Perturbation Platform
  Backbone size w/o insert (bp): 8264
  Vector type: Mammalian Expression, Lentiviral
  Selectable markers: Puromycin
Growth in bacteria
  Bacterial resistance: Ampicillin, 100 μg/mL
  Growth temperature: 37°C
  Growth strain: NEB Stable
  Copy number: High Copy
Gene/Insert
  Gene/Insert name: XRCC6
  Species: H. sapiens (human)
  Insert size (bp): 1781
  Entrez Gene: XRCC6 (a.k.a. CTC75, CTCBF, G22P1, KU70, ML8, TLAA)
  Promoter: EF1a
  Cloning method: Unknown
  Sequencing primers: 5′ GGGTGGAGACTGAAGTTAGGCCAG; 3′ CACATAGCGTAAAAGGAGCAACATAG
Terms and licenses: Academic/Nonprofit Terms; Industry Terms: Not Available to Industry
Depositor comments: NM_001288978,ENST00000428575,ENST00000405506 . The transcription factor ORF portion of this plasmid was synthesized by Genewiz. Please test multiple small colonies in case of plasmid recombination. To make this collection available in a timely manner, a portion of this collection was not fully sequenced by Addgene. If an Addgene verified full plasmid sequence is not available, please contact us prior to placing an order to request the full sequence.
How to cite: TFORF1931 was a gift from Feng Zhang (Addgene plasmid # 141890 ; http://n2t.net/addgene:141890 ; RRID:Addgene_141890)
