[The description below was written by a language model from this plasmid's Addgene catalogue record and pLannotate feature annotations shown in this document.]
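Description:
TFORF1931 is a lentiviral mammalian expression plasmid built on the pLX_TRC317 backbone and belongs to a barcoded collection of transcription factor open reading frames. It carries the human XRCC6 (Ku70) coding sequence, a synthesized ORF corresponding to a specific annotated transcript isoform, under the strong constitutive EF-1α promoter. According to the record, each ORF in the collection is paired with a unique 24-bp barcode. This lets the overexpressed factor be identified by sequencing in pooled screens. The barcode itself is not annotated in the feature table. A short U6 promoter fragment lies between the ORF and the WPRE, but the record does not say what that region is for. The WPRE downstream of the ORF enhances transcript stability and expression.

The viral framework is a self-inactivating HIV-1 design. An RSV promoter drives a truncated 5' LTR for Tat-independent production of genomic RNA. It is followed by the Ψ packaging signal with a gag fragment, the RRE for Rev-dependent nuclear export, a cPPT/CTS to aid nuclear import, and a ΔU3 3' LTR that disables LTR promoter activity after integration. Upstream of the EF-1α cassette, an SV40 early promoter drives puromycin N-acetyltransferase, so transduced cells can be selected with puromycin. An SV40 poly(A) signal and a second SV40 origin lie outside the 3' LTR.

In bacteria the plasmid is maintained through a high-copy ColE1/pUC origin and ampicillin resistance. It also retains an f1 origin, lac regulatory remnants and T7/T3 promoters from its cloning-vector ancestry. The depositor notes that the plasmid can recombine during propagation, as is common for LTR-containing vectors. The full sequence record is about 10 kb, consistent with the stated backbone and insert sizes.
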