Features (pLannotate 1.2.2; 31 found; start..end, strand, type, name):
      5..231     +  promoter       RSV promoter: Rous sarcoma virus enhancer/promoter
    232..412     +  LTR            5' LTR (truncated): truncated 5' long terminal repeat (LTR) from HIV-1
    459..584     +  misc_feature   HIV-1 Ψ: packaging signal of human immunodeficiency virus type 1
    568..931     +  CDS            HIV-1 gag (fragment): gag protein from human immunodeficiency virus 1; gag
   1077..1310    +  misc_feature   RRE: The Rev response element (RRE) of HIV-1 allows for Rev-dependent mRNA export from the nucleus to the cytoplasm.
   1687..1713    +  CDS            Rev (fragment): human immunodeficiency virus 1 (HIV-1) Rev protein; rev; enhances nuclear export of unspliced and incompletely spliced viral mRNAs
   1720..1743    +  promoter       SV40 promoter (fragment): SV40 early promoter
   1744..1815    +  promoter       SV40 promoter (fragment): SV40 enhancer and early promoter
   1839..1974    +  rep_origin     SV40 ori: SV40 origin of replication
   2020..2616    +  CDS            PuroR (fragment): puromycin N-acetyltransferase; pac from Streptomyces; confers resistance to puromycin
   2665..2782    +  misc_feature   cPPT/CTS: central polypurine tract and central termination sequence of HIV-1
   2847..2913    +  CDS            small t antigen (fragment): SV40 (simian virus 40) small t antigen
   2920..4098    +  promoter       EF-1α promoter: strong constitutive promoter for human elongation factor EF-1α
   4160..5791    +  CDS            XRCC6 (fragment): XRCC6_HUMAN - Also known as G22P1. Experimental evidence at protein level: Swiss-Prot protein existence level 1. Single-stranded DNA-dependent ATP-dependent helicase. Has a role in chromosome translocation. The DNA helicase II complex binds preferentially to fork-like ends of double-stranded DNA in a cell cycle-dependent manner. It works in the 3'-5' direction. Binding to DNA may be mediated by XRCC6. Involved in DNA non-homologous end joining (NHEJ) required for double-strand break repair and V(D)J recombination. The XRCC5/6 dimer acts as regulatory subunit of the DNA-dependent protein kinase
   5807..5860    +  promoter       U6 promoter (fragment): RNA polymerase III promoter for human U6 snRNA
   5902..6490    +  misc_feature   WPRE: woodchuck hepatitis virus posttranscriptional regulatory element
   6541..6560    +  misc_feature   cPPT/CTS (fragment): central polypurine tract and central termination sequence of HIV-1
   6562..6795    +  LTR            3' LTR (ΔU3): self-inactivating 3' long terminal repeat (LTR) from HIV-1
   6873..6994    +  polyA_signal   SV40 poly(A) signal: SV40 polyadenylation signal
   7034..7169    +  rep_origin     SV40 ori: SV40 origin of replication
   7190..7208    -  promoter       T7 promoter: promoter for bacteriophage T7 RNA polymerase
   7216..7371    +  CDS            lacZα (fragment): LacZα fragment of β-galactosidase; lacZ fragment
   7376..7804    +  rep_origin     f1 ori (sequence partly withheld): f1 bacteriophage origin of replication; arrow indicates direction of (+) strand synthesis
   7857..7961    +  promoter       AmpR promoter: bla
   7962..8822    +  CDS            AmpR: β-lactamase; bla; confers resistance to ampicillin, carbenicillin, and related antibiotics
   8993..9581    +  rep_origin     ori: high-copy-number ColE1/pMB1/pBR322/pUC origin of replication
   9764..9856    +  CDS            lacI (fragment): lac repressor; lacI; The lac repressor binds to the lac operator to inhibit transcription in E. coli. This inhibition can be relieved by adding lactose or isopropyl-β-D-thiogalactopyranoside (IPTG).
   9869..9890    +  protein_bind   CAP binding site: CAP binding activates transcription in the presence of cAMP. E. coli catabolite activator protein
   9905..9935    +  promoter       lac promoter: promoter for the E. coli lac operon
   9943..9959    +  protein_bind   lac operator: The lac repressor binds to the lac operator to inhibit transcription in E. coli. This inhibition can be relieved by adding lactose or isopropyl-β-D-thiogalactopyranoside (IPTG). lac repressor encoded by lacI
  10004..10022   +  promoter       T3 promoter: promoter for bacteriophage T3 RNA polymerase
>Addgene plasmid #141890 | TFORF1931 | addgene full sequence | sequence record 415064 | Addgene NGS Result
TTAATGTAGTCTTATGCAATACTCTTGTAGTCTTGCAACATGGTAACGATGAGTTAGCAACATGCCTTAC
AAGGAGAGAAAAAGCACCGTGCATGCCGATTGGTGGAAGTAAGGTGGTACGATCGTGCCTTATTAGGAAG
GCAACAGACGGGTCTGACATGGATTGGACGAACCACTGAATTGCCGCATTGCAGAGATATTGTATTTAAG
TGCCTAGCTCGATACATAAACGGGTCTCTCTGGTTAGACCAGATCTGAGCCTGGGAGCTCTCTGGCTAAC
TAGGGAACCCACTGCTTAAGCCTCAATAAAGCTTGCCTTGAGTGCTTCAAGTAGTGTGTGCCCGTCTGTT
GTGTGACTCTGGTAACTAGAGATCCCTCAGACCCTTTTAGTCAGTGTGGAAAATCTCTAGCAGTGGCGCC
CGAACAGGGACTTGAAAGCGAAAGGGAAACCAGAGGAGCTCTCTCGACGCAGGACTCGGCTTGCTGAAGC
GCGCACGGCAAGAGGCGAGGGGCGGCGACTGGTGAGTACGCCAAAAATTTTGACTAGCGGAGGCTAGAAG
GAGAGAGATGGGTGCGAGAGCGTCAGTATTAAGCGGGGGAGAATTAGATCGCGATGGGAAAAAATTCGGT
TAAGGCCAGGGGGAAAGAAAAAATATAAATTAAAACATATAGTATGGGCAAGCAGGGAGCTAGAACGATT
CGCAGTTAATCCTGGCCTGTTAGAAACATCAGAAGGCTGTAGACAAATACTGGGACAGCTACAACCATCC
CTTCAGACAGGATCAGAAGAACTTAGATCATTATATAATACAGTAGCAACCCTCTATTGTGTGCATCAAA
GGATAGAGATAAAAGACACCAAGGAAGCTTTAGACAAGATAGAGGAAGAGCAAAACAAAAGTAAGACCAC
CGCACAGCAAGCGGCCGCTGATCTTCAGACCTGGAGGAGGAGATATGAGGGACAATTGGAGAAGTGAATT
ATATAAATATAAAGTAGTAAAAATTGAACCATTAGGAGTAGCACCCACCAAGGCAAAGAGAAGAGTGGTG
CAGAGAGAAAAAAGAGCAGTGGGAATAGGAGCTTTGTTCCTTGGGTTCTTGGGAGCAGCAGGAAGCACTA
TGGGCGCAGCGTCAATGACGCTGACGGTACAGGCCAGACAATTATTGTCTGGTATAGTGCAGCAGCAGAA
CAATTTGCTGAGGGCTATTGAGGCGCAACAGCATCTGTTGCAACTCACAGTCTGGGGCATCAAGCAGCTC
CAGGCAAGAATCCTGGCTGTGGAAAGATACCTAAAGGATCAACAGCTCCTGGGGATTTGGGGTTGCTCTG
GAAAACTCATTTGCACCACTGCTGTGCCTTGGAATGCTAGTTGGAGTAATAAATCTCTGGAACAGATTTG
GAATCACACGACCTGGATGGAGTGGGACAGAGAAATTAACAATTACACAAGCTTAATACACTCCTTAATT
GAAGAATCGCAAAACCAGCAAGAAAAGAATGAACAAGAATTATTGGAATTAGATAAATGGGCAAGTTTGT
GGAATTGGTTTAACATAACAAATTGGCTGTGGTATATAAAATTATTCATAATGATAGTAGGAGGCTTGGT
AGGTTTAAGAATAGTTTTTGCTGTACTTTCTATAGTGAATAGAGTTAGGCAGGGATATTCACCATTATCG
TTTCAGACCCACCTCCCAACCCCGAGGGGACCCATGCATTGCATCTCAATTAGTCAGCAACCAGGTGTGG
AAAGTCCCCAGGCTCCCCAGCAGGCAGAAGTATGCAAAGCATGCGTCTCAATTAGTCAGCAACCATAGTC
CCGCCCCTAACTCCGCCCATCCCGCCCCTAACTCCGCCCAGTTCCGCCCATTCTCCGCCCCATGGCTGAC
TAATTTTTTTTATTTATGCAGAGGCCGAGGCCGCCTCGGCCTCTGAGCTATTCCAGAAGTAGTGAGGAGG
CTTTTTTGGAGGCCTAGGCTTTTGCAAAAAGCTTTCTAGAGGTACCACCGGAGCTTACCATGACCGAGTA
CAAGCCCACGGTGCGCCTCGCCACCCGCGACGACGTCCCCAGGGCCGTACGCACCCTCGCCGCCGCGTTC
GCCGACTACCCCGCCACGCGCCACACCGTCGATCCGGACCGCCACATCGAGCGGGTCACCGAGCTGCAAG
AACTCTTCCTCACGCGCGTCGGGCTCGACATCGGCAAGGTGTGGGTCGCGGACGACGGCGCCGCCGTGGC
GGTCTGGACCACGCCGGAGAGCGTCGAAGCGGGGGCGGTGTTCGCCGAGATCGGCCCGCGCATGGCCGAG
TTGAGCGGTTCCCGGCTGGCCGCGCAGCAACAGATGGAAGGCCTCCTGGCGCCGCACCGGCCCAAGGAGC
CCGCGTGGTTCCTGGCCACCGTCGGCGTCTCGCCCGACCACCAGGGCAAGGGTCTGGGCAGCGCCGTCGT
GCTCCCCGGAGTGGAGGCGGCCGAGCGCGCCGGGGTGCCCGCCTTCCTGGAGACCTCCGCGCCCCGCAAC
CTCCCCTTCTACGAGCGGCTCGGCTTCACCGTCACCGCCGACGTCGAGGTGCCCGAAGGACCGCGCACCT
GGTGCATGACCCGCAAGCCCGGTGCCAGTTAACGAATTCTAGATCTTGAGACAAATGGCAGTATTCATCC
ACAATTTTAAAAGAAAAGGGGGGATTGGGGGGTACAGTGCAGGGGAAAGAATAGTAGACATAATAGCAAC
AGACATACAAACTAAAGAATTACAAAAACAAATTACAAAAATTCAAAATTTTCGGGTTTATTACAGGGAC
AGCAGAGATCCACTTTGGCGCCGGCTCGAGGCCTGCAGGTGCAAAGATGGATAAAGTTTTAAACAGAGAG
GAATCTTTGCAGCTAATGGACCTTCTAGGTCTTGAAAGGAGTGGGAATTGGCTCCGGTGCCCGTCAGTGG
GCAGAGCGCACATCGCCCACAGTCCCCGAGAAGTTGGGGGGAGGGGTCGGCAATTGAACCGGTGCCTAGA
GAAGGTGGCGCGGGGTAAACTGGGAAAGTGATGTCGTGTACTGGCTCCGCCTTTTTCCCGAGGGTGGGGG
AGAACCGTATATAAGTGCAGTAGTCGCCGTGAACGTTCTTTTTCGCAACGGGTTTGCCGCCAGAACACAG
GTAAGTGCCGTGTGTGGTTCCCGCGGGCCTGGCCTCTTTACGGGTTATGGCCCTTGCGTGCCTTGAATTA
CTTCCACCTGGCTGCAGTACGTGATTCTTGATCCCGAGCTTCGGGTTGGAAGTGGGTGGGAGAGTTCGAG
GCCTTGCGCTTAAGGAGCCCCTTCGCCTCGTGCTTGAGTTGAGGCCTGGCCTGGGCGCTGGGGCCGCCGC
GTGCGAATCTGGTGGCACCTTCGCGCCTGTCTCGCTGCTTTCGATAAGTCTCTAGCCATTTAAAATTTTT
GATGACCTGCTGCGACGCTTTTTTTCTGGCAAGATAGTCTTGTAAATGCGGGCCAAGATCTGCACACTGG
TATTTCGGTTTTTGGGGCCGCGGGCGGCGACGGGGCCCGTGCGTCCCAGCGCACATGTTCGGCGAGGCGG
GGCCTGCGAGCGCGGCCACCGAGAATCGGACGGGGGTAGTCTCAAGCTGGCCGGCCTGCTCTGGTGCCTG
GCCTCGCGCCGCCGTGTATCGCCCCGCCCTGGGCGGCAAGGCTGGCCCGGTCGGCACCAGTTGCGTGAGC
GGAAAGATGGCCGCTTCCCGGCCCTGCTGCAGGGAGCTCAAAATGGAGGACGCGGCGCTCGGGAGAGCGG
GCGGGTGAGTCACCCACACAAAGGAAAAGGGCCTTTCCGTCCTCAGCCGTCGCTTCATGTGACTCCACGG
AGTACCGGGCGCCGTCCAGGCACCTCGATTAGTTCTCGAGCTTTTGGAGTACGTCGTCTTTAGGTTGGGG
GGAGGGGTTTTATGCGATGGAGTTTCCCCACACTGAGTGGGTGGAGACTGAAGTTAGGCCAGCTTGGCAC
TTGATGTAATTCTCCTTGGAATTTGCCCTTTTTGAGTTTGGATCTTGGTTCATTCTCAAGCCTCAGACAG
TGGTTCAAAGTTTTTTTCTTCCATTTCAGGTGTCGTGAGGCTAGCACCGCCACCATGAAGAAGCAGAGGA
AGAACAAGAAGAGAACCTTGAAGCAAGTGTGTATCCAAAGTGTGTACATCAGTAAGATCATAAGCAGTGA
TCGAGATCTCTTGGCTGTGGTGTTCTATGGTACCGAGAAAGACAAAAATTCAGTGAATTTTAAAAATATT
TACGTCTTACAGGAGCTGGATAATCCAGGTGCAAAACGAATTCTAGAGCTTGACCAGTTTAAGGGGCAGC
AGGGACAAAAACGTTTCCAAGACATGATGGGCCACGGATCTGACTACTCACTCAGTGAAGTGCTGTGGGT
CTGTGCCAACCTCTTTAGTGATGTCCAATTCAAGATGAGTCATAAGAGGATCATGCTGTTCACCAATGAA
GACAACCCCCATGGCAATGACAGTGCCAAAGCCAGCCGGGCCAGGACCAAAGCCGGTGATCTCCGAGATA
CAGGCATCTTCCTTGACTTGATGCACCTGAAGAAACCTGGGGGCTTTGACATATCCTTGTTCTACAGAGA
TATCATCAGCATAGCAGAGGATGAGGACCTCAGGGTTCACTTTGAGGAATCCAGCAAGCTAGAAGACCTG
TTGCGGAAGGTTCGCGCCAAGGAGACCAGGAAGCGAGCACTCAGCAGGTTAAAGCTGAAGCTCAACAAAG
ATATAGTGATCTCTGTGGGCATTTATAATCTGGTCCAGAAGGCTCTCAAGCCTCCTCCAATAAAGCTCTA
TCGGGAAACAAATGAACCAGTGAAAACCAAGACCCGGACCTTTAATACAAGTACAGGCGGTTTGCTTCTG
CCTAGCGATACCAAGAGGTCTCAGATCTATGGGAGTCGTCAGATTATACTGGAGAAAGAGGAAACAGAAG
AGCTAAAACGGTTTGATGATCCAGGTTTGATGCTCATGGGTTTCAAGCCGTTGGTACTGCTGAAGAAACA
CCATTACCTGAGGCCCTCCCTGTTCGTGTACCCAGAGGAGTCGCTGGTGATTGGGAGCTCAACCCTGTTC
AGTGCTCTGCTCATCAAGTGTCTGGAGAAGGAGGTTGCAGCATTGTGCAGATACACACCCCGCAGGAACA
TCCCTCCTTATTTTGTGGCTTTGGTGCCACAGGAAGAAGAGTTGGATGACCAGAAAATTCAGGTGACTCC
TCCAGGCTTCCAGCTGGTCTTTTTACCCTTTGCTGATGATAAAAGGAAGATGCCCTTTACTGAAAAAATC
ATGGCAACTCCAGAGCAGGTGGGCAAGATGAAGGCTATCGTTGAGAAGCTTCGCTTCACATACAGAAGTG
ACAGCTTTGAGAACCCCGTGCTGCAGCAGCACTTCAGGAACCTGGAGGCCTTGGCCTTGGATTTGATGGA
GCCGGAACAAGCAGTGGACCTGACATTGCCCAAGGTTGAAGCAATGAATAAAAGACTGGGCTCCTTGGTG
GATGAGTTTAAGGAGCTTGTTTACCCACCAGATTACAATCCTGAAGGGAAAGTTACCAAGAGAAAACACG
ATAATGAAGGTTCTGGAAGCAAAAGGCCCAAGGTGGAGTATTCAGAAGAGGAGCTGAAGACCCACATCAG
CAAGGGTACGCTGGGCAAGTTCACTGTGCCCATGCTGAAAGAGGCCTGCCGGGCTTACGGGCTGAAGAGT
GGGCTGAAGAAGCAGGAGCTGCTGGAAGCCCTCACCAAGCACTTCCAGGACTAGTAATGAACTAGTCCGT
AACTTGAAAGTATTTCGATTTCTTGGCTTTATATATCTTGTGGAAAGGACGAAATGTTGGCCTTACTAGT
TGCTCGACGCGTTAAGTCGACAATCAACCTCTGGATTACAAAATTTGTGAAAGATTGACTGGTATTCTTA
ACTATGTTGCTCCTTTTACGCTATGTGGATACGCTGCTTTAATGCCTTTGTATCATGCTATTGCTTCCCG
TATGGCTTTCATTTTCTCCTCCTTGTATAAATCCTGGTTGCTGTCTCTTTATGAGGAGTTGTGGCCCGTT
GTCAGGCAACGTGGCGTGGTGTGCACTGTGTTTGCTGACGCAACCCCCACTGGTTGGGGCATTGCCACCA
CCTGTCAGCTCCTTTCCGGGACTTTCGCTTTCCCCCTCCCTATTGCCACGGCGGAACTCATCGCCGCCTG
CCTTGCCCGCTGCTGGACAGGGGCTCGGCTGTTGGGCACTGACAATTCCGTGGTGTTGTCGGGGAAATCA
TCGTCCTTTCCTTGGCTGCTCGCCTGTGTTGCCACCTGGATTCTGCGCGGGACGTCCTTCTGCTACGTCC
CTTCGGCCCTCAATCCAGCGGACCTTCCTTCCCGCGGCCTGCTGCCGGCTCTGCGGCCTCTTCCGCGTCT
TCGCCTTCGCCCTCAGACGAGTCGGATCTCCCTTTGGGCCGCCTCCCCGCGTCGACTTTAAGACCAATGA
CTTACAAGGCAGCTGTAGATCTTAGCCACTTTTTAAAAGAAAAGGGGGGACTGGAAGGGCTAATTCACTC
CCAACGAAGACAAGATCTGCTTTTTGCTTGTACTGGGTCTCTCTGGTTAGACCAGATCTGAGCCTGGGAG
CTCTCTGGCTAACTAGGGAACCCACTGCTTAAGCCTCAATAAAGCTTGCCTTGAGTGCTTCAAGTAGTGT
GTGCCCGTCTGTTGTGTGACTCTGGTAACTAGAGATCCCTCAGACCCTTTTAGTCAGTGTGGAAAATCTC
TAGCAGTACGTATAGTAGTTCATGTCATCTTATTATTCAGTATTTATAACTTGCAAAGAAATGAATATCA
GAGAGTGAGAGGAACTTGTTTATTGCAGCTTATAATGGTTACAAATAAAGCAATAGCATCACAAATTTCA
CAAATAAAGCATTTTTTTCACTGCATTCTAGTTGTGGTTTGTCCAAACTCATCAATGTATCTTATCATGT
CTGGCTCTAGCTATCCCGCCCCTAACTCCGCCCATCCCGCCCCTAACTCCGCCCAGTTCCGCCCATTCTC
CGCCCCATGGCTGACTAATTTTTTTTATTTATGCAGAGGCCGAGGCCGCCTCGGCCTCTGAGCTATTCCA
GAAGTAGTGAGGAGGCTTTTTTGGAGGCCTAGGGACGTACCCAATTCGCCCTATAGTGAGTCGTATTACG
CGCGCTCACTGGCCGTCGTTTTACAACGTCGTGACTGGGAAAACCCTGGCGTTACCCAACTTAATCGCCT
TGCAGCACATCCCCCTTTCGCCAGCTGGCGTAATAGCGAAGAGGCCCGCACCGATCGCCCTTCCCAACAG
TTGCGCAGCCTGAATGGCGAATGGG
[124 nt withheld, positions 7376-7499]
C
[91 nt withheld, positions 7501-7591]
A
[49 nt withheld, positions 7593-7641]
CCTTTGACGTTGGAGTCCACGTTCTTT
[37 nt withheld, positions 7669-7705]
ACCCTATCTCGGTCTATTCTTTTGATTTATAAGGGATTTTGCCGATTTCGGCCTATTGGTTAAAAAATGA
GCTGATTTAACAAAAATTTAACGCGAATTTTAACAAAATATTAACGCTTACAATTTAGGTGGCACTTTTC
GGGGAAATGTGCGCGGAACCCCTATTTGTTTATTTTTCTAAATACATTCAAATATGTATCCGCTCATGAG
ACAATAACCCTGATAAATGCTTCAATAATATTGAAAAAGGAAGAGTATGAGTATTCAACATTTCCGTGTC
GCCCTTATTCCCTTTTTTGCGGCATTTTGCCTTCCTGTTTTTGCTCACCCAGAAACGCTGGTGAAAGTAA
AAGATGCTGAAGATCAGTTGGGTGCACGAGTGGGTTACATCGAACTGGATCTCAACAGCGGTAAGATCCT
TGAGAGTTTTCGCCCCGAAGAACGTTTTCCAATGATGAGCACTTTTAAAGTTCTGCTATGTGGCGCGGTA
TTATCCCGTATTGACGCCGGGCAAGAGCAACTCGGTCGCCGCATACACTATTCTCAGAATGACTTGGTTG
AGTACTCACCAGTCACAGAAAAGCATCTTACGGATGGCATGACAGTAAGAGAATTATGCAGTGCTGCCAT
AACCATGAGTGATAACACTGCGGCCAACTTACTTCTGACAACGATCGGAGGACCGAAGGAGCTAACCGCT
TTTTTGCACAACATGGGGGATCATGTAACTCGCCTTGATCGTTGGGAACCGGAGCTGAATGAAGCCATAC
CAAACGACGAGCGTGACACCACGATGCCTGTAGCAATGGCAACAACGTTGCGCAAACTATTAACTGGCGA
ACTACTTACTCTAGCTTCCCGGCAACAATTAATAGACTGGATGGAGGCGGATAAAGTTGCAGGACCACTT
CTGCGCTCGGCCCTTCCGGCTGGCTGGTTTATTGCTGATAAATCTGGAGCCGGTGAGCGTGGGTCTCGCG
GTATCATTGCAGCACTGGGGCCAGATGGTAAGCCCTCCCGTATCGTAGTTATCTACACGACGGGGAGTCA
GGCAACTATGGATGAACGAAATAGACAGATCGCTGAGATAGGTGCCTCACTGATTAAGCATTGGTAACTG
TCAGACCAAGTTTACTCATATATACTTTAGATTGATTTAAAACTTCATTTTTAATTTAAAAGGATCTAGG
TGAAGATCCTTTTTGATAATCTCATGACCAAAATCCCTTAACGTGAGTTTTCGTTCCACTGAGCGTCAGA
CCCCGTAGAAAAGATCAAAGGATCTTCTTGAGATCCTTTTTTTCTGCGCGTAATCTGCTGCTTGCAAACA
AAAAAACCACCGCTACCAGCGGTGGTTTGTTTGCCGGATCAAGAGCTACCAACTCTTTTTCCGAAGGTAA
CTGGCTTCAGCAGAGCGCAGATACCAAATACTGTTCTTCTAGTGTAGCCGTAGTTAGGCCACCACTTCAA
GAACTCTGTAGCACCGCCTACATACCTCGCTCTGCTAATCCTGTTACCAGTGGCTGCTGCCAGTGGCGAT
AAGTCGTGTCTTACCGGGTTGGACTCAAGACGATAGTTACCGGATAAGGCGCAGCGGTCGGGCTGAACGG
GGGGTTCGTGCACACAGCCCAGCTTGGAGCGAACGACCTACACCGAACTGAGATACCTACAGCGTGAGCT
ATGAGAAAGCGCCACGCTTCCCGAAGGGAGAAAGGCGGACAGGTATCCGGTAAGCGGCAGGGTCGGAACA
GGAGAGCGCACGAGGGAGCTTCCAGGGGGAAACGCCTGGTATCTTTATAGTCCTGTCGGGTTTCGCCACC
TCTGACTTGAGCGTCGATTTTTGTGATGCTCGTCAGGGGGGCGGAGCCTATGGAAAAACGCCAGCAACGC
GGCCTTTTTACGGTTCCTGGCCTTTTGCTGGCCTTTTGCTCACATGTTCTTTCCTGCGTTATCCCCTGAT
TCTGTGGATAACCGTATTACCGCCTTTGAGTGAGCTGATACCGCTCGCCGCAGCCGAACGACCGAGCGCA
GCGAGTCAGTGAGCGAGGAAGCGGAAGAGCGCCCAATACGCAAACCGCCTCTCCCCGCGCGTTGGCCGAT
TCATTAATGCAGCTGGCACGACAGGTTTCCCGACTGGAAAGCGGGCAGTGAGCGCAACGCAATTAATGTG
AGTTAGCTCACTCATTAGGCACCCCAGGCTTTACACTTTATGCTTCCGGCTCGTATGTTGTGTGGAATTG
TGAGCGGATAACAATTTCACACAGGAAACAGCTATGACCATGATTACGCCAAGCGCGCAATTAACCCTCA
CTAAAGGGAACAAAAGCTGGAGCTGCAAGC
