>Addgene plasmid #141890 | TFORF1931 | depositor partial sequence | sequence record 277807 | Insert
ACCGCCACCATGAAGAAGCAGAGGAAGAACAAGAAGAGAACCTTGAAGCAAGTGTGTATCCAAAGTGTGT
ACATCAGTAAGATCATAAGCAGTGATCGAGATCTCTTGGCTGTGGTGTTCTATGGTACCGAGAAAGACAA
AAATTCAGTGAATTTTAAAAATATTTACGTCTTACAGGAGCTGGATAATCCAGGTGCAAAACGAATTCTA
GAGCTTGACCAGTTTAAGGGGCAGCAGGGACAAAAACGTTTCCAAGACATGATGGGCCACGGATCTGACT
ACTCACTCAGTGAAGTGCTGTGGGTCTGTGCCAACCTCTTTAGTGATGTCCAATTCAAGATGAGTCATAA
GAGGATCATGCTGTTCACCAATGAAGACAACCCCCATGGCAATGACAGTGCCAAAGCCAGCCGGGCCAGG
ACCAAAGCCGGTGATCTCCGAGATACAGGCATCTTCCTTGACTTGATGCACCTGAAGAAACCTGGGGGCT
TTGACATATCCTTGTTCTACAGAGATATCATCAGCATAGCAGAGGATGAGGACCTCAGGGTTCACTTTGA
GGAATCCAGCAAGCTAGAAGACCTGTTGCGGAAGGTTCGCGCCAAGGAGACCAGGAAGCGAGCACTCAGC
AGGTTAAAGCTGAAGCTCAACAAAGATATAGTGATCTCTGTGGGCATTTATAATCTGGTCCAGAAGGCTC
TCAAGCCTCCTCCAATAAAGCTCTATCGGGAAACAAATGAACCAGTGAAAACCAAGACCCGGACCTTTAA
TACAAGTACAGGCGGTTTGCTTCTGCCTAGCGATACCAAGAGGTCTCAGATCTATGGGAGTCGTCAGATT
ATACTGGAGAAAGAGGAAACAGAAGAGCTAAAACGGTTTGATGATCCAGGTTTGATGCTCATGGGTTTCA
AGCCGTTGGTACTGCTGAAGAAACACCATTACCTGAGGCCCTCCCTGTTCGTGTACCCAGAGGAGTCGCT
GGTGATTGGGAGCTCAACCCTGTTCAGTGCTCTGCTCATCAAGTGTCTGGAGAAGGAGGTTGCAGCATTG
TGCAGATACACACCCCGCAGGAACATCCCTCCTTATTTTGTGGCTTTGGTGCCACAGGAAGAAGAGTTGG
ATGACCAGAAAATTCAGGTGACTCCTCCAGGCTTCCAGCTGGTCTTTTTACCCTTTGCTGATGATAAAAG
GAAGATGCCCTTTACTGAAAAAATCATGGCAACTCCAGAGCAGGTGGGCAAGATGAAGGCTATCGTTGAG
AAGCTTCGCTTCACATACAGAAGTGACAGCTTTGAGAACCCCGTGCTGCAGCAGCACTTCAGGAACCTGG
AGGCCTTGGCCTTGGATTTGATGGAGCCGGAACAAGCAGTGGACCTGACATTGCCCAAGGTTGAAGCAAT
GAATAAAAGACTGGGCTCCTTGGTGGATGAGTTTAAGGAGCTTGTTTACCCACCAGATTACAATCCTGAA
GGGAAAGTTACCAAGAGAAAACACGATAATGAAGGTTCTGGAAGCAAAAGGCCCAAGGTGGAGTATTCAG
AAGAGGAGCTGAAGACCCACATCAGCAAGGGTACGCTGGGCAAGTTCACTGTGCCCATGCTGAAAGAGGC
CTGCCGGGCTTACGGGCTGAAGAGTGGGCTGAAGAAGCAGGAGCTGCTGGAAGCCCTCACCAAGCACTTC
CAGGACTAGTAATGAACTAGTCCGTAACTTGAAAGTATTTCGATTTCTTGGCTTTATATATCTTGTGGAA
AGGACGAAATGTTGGCCTTACTAGTTGCTCG
