>Addgene plasmid #141890 | TFORF1931 | depositor partial sequence | sequence record 277808 | Barcode
AATGTTGGCCTTACTAGTTGCTCG
